>Addgene plasmid #26852 | pXL-BACII-LoxP-3xPDsRed-LoxP | depositor full sequence | sequence record 12720 | Author sequence
GTGGCACTTTTCGGGGAAATGTGCGCGGAACCCCTATTTGTTTATTTTTCTAAATACATTCAAATATGTA
TCCGCTCATGAGACAATAACCCTGATAAATGCTTCAATAATATTGAAAAAGGAAGAGTATGAGTATTCAA
CATTTCCGTGTCGCCCTTATTCCCTTTTTTGCGGCATTTTGCCTTCCTGTTTTTGCTCACCCAGAAACGC
TGGTGAAAGTAAAAGATGCTGAAGATCAGTTGGGTGCACGAGTGGGTTACATCGAACTGGATCTCAACAG
CGGTAAGATCCTTGAGAGTTTTCGCCCCGAAGAACGTTTTCCAATGATGAGCACTTTTAAAGTTCTGCTA
TGTGGCGCGGTATTATCCCGTATTGACGCCGGGCAAGAGCAACTCGGTCGCCGCATACACTATTCTCAGA
ATGACTTGGTTGAGTACTCACCAGTCACAGAAAAGCATCTTACGGATGGCATGACAGTAAGAGAATTATG
CAGTGCTGCCATAACCATGAGTGATAACACTGCGGCCAACTTACTTCTGACAACGATCGGAGGACCGAAG
GAGCTAACCGCTTTTTTGCACAACATGGGGGATCATGTAACTCGCCTTGATCGTTGGGAACCGGAGCTGA
ATGAAGCCATACCAAACGACGAGCGTGACACCACGATGCCTGTAGCAATGGCAACAACGTTGCGCAAACT
ATTAACTGGCGAACTACTTACTCTAGCTTCCCGGCAACAATTAATAGACTGGATGGAGGCGGATAAAGTT
GCAGGACCACTTCTGCGCTCGGCCCTTCCGGCTGGCTGGTTTATTGCTGATAAATCTGGAGCCGGTGAGC
GTGGGTCTCGCGGTATCATTGCAGCACTGGGGCCAGATGGTAAGCCCTCCCGTATCGTAGTTATCTACAC
GACGGGGAGTCAGGCAACTATGGATGAACGAAATAGACAGATCGCTGAGATAGGTGCCTCACTGATTAAG
CATTGGTAACTGTCAGACCAAGTTTACTCATATATACTTTAGATTGATTTAAAACTTCATTTTTAATTTA
AAAGGATCTAGGTGAAGATCCTTTTTGATAATCTCATGACCAAAATCCCTTAACGTGAGTTTTCGTTCCA
CTGAGCGTCAGACCCCGTAGAAAAGATCAAAGGATCTTCTTGAGATCCTTTTTTTCTGCGCGTAATCTGC
TGCTTGCAAACAAAAAAACCACCGCTACCAGCGGTGGTTTGTTTGCCGGATCAAGAGCTACCAACTCTTT
TTCCGAAGGTAACTGGCTTCAGCAGAGCGCAGATACCAAATACTGTCCTTCTAGTGTAGCCGTAGTTAGG
CCACCACTTCAAGAACTCTGTAGCACCGCCTACATACCTCGCTCTGCTAATCCTGTTACCAGTGGCTGCT
GCCAGTGGCGATAAGTCGTGTCTTACCGGGTTGGACTCAAGACGATAGTTACCGGATAAGGCGCAGCGGT
CGGGCTGAACGGGGGGTTCGTGCACACAGCCCAGCTTGGAGCGAACGACCTACACCGAACTGAGATACCT
ACAGCGTGAGCTATGAGAAAGCGCCACGCTTCCCGAAGGGAGAAAGGCGGACAGGTATCCGGTAAGCGGC
AGGGTCGGAACAGGAGAGCGCACGAGGGAGCTTCCAGGGGGAAACGCCTGGTATCTTTATAGTCCTGTCG
GGTTTCGCCACCTCTGACTTGAGCGTCGATTTTTGTGATGCTCGTCAGGGGGGCGGAGCCTATGGAAAAA
CGCCAGCAACGCGGCCTTTTTACGGTTCCTGGCCTTTTGCTGGCCTTTTGCTCACATGTTCTTTCCTGCG
TTATCCCCTGATTCTGTGGATAACCGTATTACCGCCTTTGAGTGAGCTGATACCGCTCGCCGCAGCCGAA
CGACCGAGCGCAGCGAGTCAGTGAGCGAGGAAGCGGAAGAGCGCCCAATACGCAAACCGCCTCTCCCCGC
GCGTTGGCCGATTCATTAATGCAGCTGGCACGACAGGTTTCCCGACTGGAAAGCGGGCAGTGAGCGCAAC
GCAATTAATGTGAGTTAGCTCACTCATTAGGCACCCCAGGCTTTACACTTTATGCTTCCGGCTCGTATGT
TGTGTGGAATTGTGAGCGGATAACAATTTCACACAGGAAACAGCTATGACCATGATTACGCCAAGCGCGC
CCGCCGGGTAACTCACGGGGTATCCATGTCCATTTCTGCGGCATCCAGCCAGGATACCCGTCCTCGCTGA
CGTAATATCCCAGCGCCGCACCGCTGTCATTAATCTGCACACCGGCACGGCAGTTCCGGCTGTCGCCGGT
ATTGTTCGGGTTGCTGATGCGCTTCGGGCTGACCATCCGGAACTGTGTCCGGAAAAGCCGCGACGAACTG
GTATCCCAGGTGGCCTGAACGAACAGTTCACCGTTAAAGGCGTGCATGGCCACACCTTCCCGAATCATCA
TGGTAAACGTGCGTTTTCGCTCAACGTCAATGCAGCAGCAGTCATCCTCGGCAAACTCTTTCCATGCCGC
TTCAACCTCGCGGGAAAAGGCACGGGCTTCTTCCTCCCCGATGCCCAGATAGCGCCAGCTTGGGCGATGA
CTGAGCCGGAAAAAAGACCCGACGATATGATCCTGATGCAGCTAGATTAACCCTAGAAAGATAGTCTGCG
TAAAATTGACGCATGCATTCTTGAAATATTGCTCTCTCTTTCTAAATAGCGCGAATCCGTCGCTGTGCAT
TTAGGACATCTCAGTCGCCGCTTGGAGCTCCCGTGAGGCGTGCTTGTCAATGCGGTAAGTGTCACTGATT
TTGAACTATAACGACCGCGTGAGTCAAAATGACGCATGATTATCTTTTACGTGACTTTTAAGATTTAACT
CATACGATAATTATATTGTTATTTCATGTTCTACTTACGTGATAACTTATTATATATATATTTTCTTGTT
ATAGATATCAAGCTTATCGATACCGTCGACCTCGAGTAATAACTTCGTATAGCATACATTATACGAAGTT
ATAGTTTGGACAAACCACAACTAGAATGCAGTGAAAAAAATGCTTTATTTGTGAAATTTGTGATGCTATT
GCTTTATTTGTAACCATTATAAGCTGCAATAAACAAGTTAACAACAACAATTGCATTCATTTTATGTTTC
AGGTTCAGGGGGAGGTGTGGGAGGTTTTTTAAAGCAAGTAAAACCTCTACAAATGTGGTATGGCTGATTA
TGATCTAGAGTCGCGGCCGCTACAGGAACAGGTGGTGGCGGCCCTCGGTGCGCTCGTACTGCTCCACGAT
GGTGTAGTCCTCGTTGTGGGAGGTGATGTCCAGCTTGGCGTCCACGTAGTAGTAGCCGGGCAGCTGCACG
GGCTTCTTGGCCATGTAGATGGACTTGAACTCCACCAGGTAGTGGCCGCCGTCCTTCAGCTTCAGGGCCT
TGTGGGTCTCGCCCTTCAGCACGCCGTCGCGGGGGTACAGGCGCTCGGTGGAGGCCTCCCAGCCCATGGT
CTTCTTCTGCATCACGGGGCCGTCGGAGGGGAAGTTCACGCCGATGAACTTCACCTTGTAGATGAAGCAG
CCGTCCTGCAGGGAGGAGTCCTGGGTCACGGTCGCCACGCCGCCGTCCTCGAAGTTCATCACGCGCTCCC
ACTTGAAGCCCTCGGGGAAGGACAGCTTCTTGTAGTCGGGGATGTCGGCGGGGTGCTTCACGTACACCTT
GGAGCCGTACTGGAACTGGGGGGACAGGATGTCCCAGGCGAAGGGCAGGGGGCCGCCCTTGGTCACCTTC
AGCTTCACGGTGTTGTGGCCCTCGTAGGGGCGGCCCTCGCCCTCGCCCTCGATCTCGAACTCGTGGCCGT
TCACGGTGCCCTCCATGCGCACCTTGAAGCGCATGAACTCGGTGATGACGTTCTCGGAGGAGGCCATGGT
GGCGACCGGTGGATCCCGGGCCCGCGGTACCCCGATTGTTTAGCTTGTTCAGCTGCGCTTGTTTATTTGC
TTAGCTTTCGCTTAGCGACGTGTTCACTTTGCTTGTTTGAATTGAATTGTCGCTCCGTAGACGAAGCGCC
TCTATTTATACTCCGGCGGTCGAGGGTTCGAAATCGATAAGCTTGGATCCTAATTGAATTAGCTCTAATT
GAATTAGTCTCTAATTGAATTAGATCCCCGGGCGAGCTCGAATTAACCATTGTGGGAACACTAGAACTAG
TGGATCCATAACTTCGTATAGCATACATTATACGAAGTTATATGAATTCGATAAAAGTTTTGTTACTTTA
TAGAAGAAATTTTGAGTTTTTGTTTTTTTTAATAAATAAATAAACATAAATAAATTGTTTGTTGAATTTA
TTATTAGTATGTAAGTGTAAATATAATAAAACTTAATATCTATTCAAATTAATAAATAAACCTCGATATA
CAGACCGATAAAACACATGCGTCAATTTTACACATGATTATCTTTAACGTACGTCACAATATGATTATCT
TTCTAGGGTTAATCTAGCTGCGTGTTCTGCAGCGTGTCGAGCATCTTCATCTGCTCCATCACGCTGTAAA
ACACATTTGCACCGCGAGTCTGCCCGTCCTCCACGGGTTCAAAAACGTGAATGAACGAGGCGCGCTCACT
GGCCGTCGTTTTACAACGTCGTGACTGGGAAAACCCTGGCGTTACCCAACTTAATCGCCTTGCAGCACAT
CCCCCTTTCGCCAGCTGGCGTAATAGCGAAGAGGCCCGCACCGATCGCCCTTCCCAACAGTTGCGCAGCC
TGAATGGCGAATGGG
[124 nt withheld, positions 4776-4899]
C
[91 nt withheld, positions 4901-4991]
A
[49 nt withheld, positions 4993-5041]
CCTTTGACGTTGGAGTCCACGTTCTTT
[37 nt withheld, positions 5069-5105]
ACCCTATCTCGGTCTATTCTTTTGATTTATAAGGGATTTTGCCGATTTCGGCCTATTGGTTAAAAAATGA
GCTGATTTAACAAAAATTTAACGCGAATTTTAACAAAATATTAACGCTTACAATTTAG
Features (pLannotate 1.2.2; 20 found; start..end, strand, type, name):
     24..128     +  promoter       AmpR promoter: bla
    129..989     +  CDS            AmpR: β-lactamase; bla; confers resistance to ampicillin, carbenicillin, and related antibiotics
   1160..1748    +  rep_origin     ori: high-copy-number ColE1/pMB1/pBR322/pUC origin of replication
   1931..2023    +  CDS            lacI (fragment): lac repressor; lacI; The lac repressor binds to the lac operator to inhibit transcription in E. coli. This inhibition can be relieved by adding lactose or isopropyl-β-D-thiogalactopyranoside (IPTG).
   2036..2057    +  protein_bind   CAP binding site: CAP binding activates transcription in the presence of cAMP. E. coli catabolite activator protein
   2072..2102    +  promoter       lac promoter: promoter for the E. coli lac operon
   2110..2126    +  protein_bind   lac operator: The lac repressor binds to the lac operator to inhibit transcription in E. coli. This inhibition can be relieved by adding lactose or isopropyl-β-D-thiogalactopyranoside (IPTG). lac repressor encoded by lacI
   2164..2631    -  CDS            B (fragment): PORTL_LAMBD - Experimental evidence at protein level: Swiss-Prot protein existence level 1. Forms the portal vertex of the capsid (PubMed:6228056, PubMed:6232391). This portal plays critical roles in head assembly, genome packaging, neck/tail attachment, and genome ejection (Probable). The portal protein multimerizes as a single ring-shaped homododecamer arranged around a central channel (PubMed:6232391). Binds to the terminase subunits to form the packaging machine (PubMed:7799432). From Escherichia phage lambda (Bacteriophage lambda).
   2944..2976    +  misc_feature   MCS (fragment): pBluescript multiple cloning site
   2979..3012    +  protein_bind   loxP: Cre-mediated recombination occurs in the 8-bp core sequence (GCATACAT). Cre recombinase
   3038..3119    -  polyA_signal   SV40 poly(A) signal: SV40 polyadenylation signal
   3142..3225    -  CDS            large T antigen (fragment): large T antigen from SV40 (simian virus 40)
   3240..3917    -  CDS            DsRed2: improved tetrameric variant of DsRed fluorescent protein mammalian codon-optimized
   3925..3951    -  misc_feature   MCS (fragment): multiple cloning site
   3954..4076    -  promoter       hsp70 promoter (fragment): Drosophila melanogaster hsp70Bb promoter
   4191..4207    +  misc_feature   MCS (fragment): pBluescript multiple cloning site
   4208..4241    +  protein_bind   loxP: Cre-mediated recombination occurs in the 8-bp core sequence (GCATACAT). Cre recombinase
   4495..4614    -  CDS            B (fragment): PORTL_LAMBD - Experimental evidence at protein level: Swiss-Prot protein existence level 1. Forms the portal vertex of the capsid (PubMed:6228056, PubMed:6232391). This portal plays critical roles in head assembly, genome packaging, neck/tail attachment, and genome ejection (Probable). The portal protein multimerizes as a single ring-shaped homododecamer arranged around a central channel (PubMed:6232391). Binds to the terminase subunits to form the packaging machine (PubMed:7799432). From Escherichia phage lambda (Bacteriophage lambda).
   4616..4771    +  CDS            lacZα (fragment): LacZα fragment of β-galactosidase; lacZ fragment
   4776..5204    +  rep_origin     f1 ori (sequence partly withheld): f1 bacteriophage origin of replication; arrow indicates direction of (+) strand synthesis
