[The description below was written by a language model from this plasmid's Addgene catalogue record and pLannotate feature annotations shown in this document.]
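Description:
pXL-BACII-LoxP-3xPDsRed-LoxP is an insect transformation vector built on the pXL-BACII backbone, which by general knowledge is a minimal piggyBac transposon vector. The automated feature table does not annotate any piggyBac terminal repeats, so their positions cannot be confirmed from the record. The plasmid (5,233 nt in the depositor's sequence) is propagated in E. coli through a high-copy ColE1/pUC-type origin and selected with ampicillin via the bla gene. It also carries an f1 origin and pBluescript-derived remnants, including lac promoter/operator elements, a lacZα fragment and partial polylinker sequences. Two short matches to the phage lambda portal protein gene flank the payload region. These probably represent stuffer or spacer DNA inherited from the backbone rather than functional coding sequence.

The payload is a transformation marker flanked by two loxP sites in the same orientation. Between them, on the reverse strand, lies a fragment of the Drosophila hsp70 promoter driving a DsRed2 coding sequence, followed by an SV40-derived 3' region with its polyadenylation signal. The "3xP" in the name, together with the depositor's note of eye expression, points to the 3xP3 artificial enhancer. This element consists of Pax6-binding sites placed upstream of the hsp70 basal promoter, although it is not separately annotated in the table. It directs red fluorescence in the eyes, allowing transgenic insects to be identified visually. Because the cassette is floxed, Cre recombinase can later excise the marker, leaving a single loxP site. The catalogue lists the insert as 677 bp, which corresponds only to the DsRed coding sequence rather than the whole floxed cassette. The depositor lists EcoRV, SalI and XhoI as cloning sites for adding a sequence of interest, so the plasmid serves as an empty recipient vector for germline transgenesis.
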