Addgene plasmid #26852: pXL-BACII-LoxP-3xPDsRed-LoxP
Depositing lab: Christopher Potter. Depositing organization: Johns Hopkins University and School of Medicine.
Backbone
  Vector backbone: pXL-BACII
  Backbone size w/o insert (bp): 4556
  Vector type: Insect Expression
Growth in bacteria
  Bacterial resistance: Ampicillin, 100 μg/mL
  Growth temperature: 37°C
  Growth strain: DH5alpha
  Copy number: Unknown
Gene/Insert
  Gene/Insert name: LoxP-3xPDsRed-LoxP
  Insert size (bp): 677
  Cloning method: Restriction Enzyme
  Sequencing primers: 5′ dsRed1-N; 3′ dsRed1-C
Terms and licenses: Academic/Nonprofit Terms; Industry Terms: Not Available to Industry
Depositor comments: pXL-BACII transformation vector marked by a floxed eye expressing DsRed expression cassette. Cloning sites are EcoRV, SalI, XhoI.
How to cite: pXL-BACII-LoxP-3xPDsRed-LoxP was a gift from Christopher Potter (Addgene plasmid # 26852 ; http://n2t.net/addgene:26852 ; RRID:Addgene_26852)
