>Addgene plasmid #26852 | pXL-BACII-LoxP-3xPDsRed-LoxP | addgene partial sequence | sequence record 33055 | 26852 with dsRed1-N
TGGTCACCTTCAGCTTCACGGTGTTGTGGCCCTCGTAGGGGCGGCCCTCGCCCTCGCCCTCGATCTCGAA
CTCGTGGCCGTTCACGGTGCCCTCCATGCGCACCTTGAAGCGCATGAACTCGGTGATGACGTTCTCGGAG
GAGGCCATGGTGGCGACCGGTGGATCCCGGGCCCGCGGTACCCCGATTGTTTAGCTTGTTCAGCTGCGCT
TGTTTATTTGCTTAGCTTTCGCTTAGCGACGTGTTCACTTTGCTTGTTTGAATTGAATTGTCGCTCCGTA
GACGAAGCGCCTCTATTTATACTCCGGCGGTCGAGGGTTCGAAATCGATAAGCTTGGATCCTAATTGAAT
TAGCTCTAATTGAATTAGTCTCTAATTGAATTAGATCCCCGGGCGAGCTCGAATTAACCATTGTGGGAAC
ACTAGAACTAGTGGATCCATAACTTCGTATAGCATACATTATACGAAGTTATATGAATTCGATAAAAGTT
TTGTTACTTTATAGAAGAAATTTTGAGTTTTTGTTTTTTTTAATAAATAAATAAACATAAATAAATTGTT
TGTTGAATTTATTATTAGTATGTAAGTGTAAATATAATAAAACTTAATATCTATTCAAATTAATAAATAA
ACCTCGATATACAGACCGATAAAACACATGCGTCAATTTTACACATGATTATCTTTAACGTACGTCACAA
TATGATTATCTTTCTAGGGTTAATCTAGCTGCGTGTTCTGCAGCGTGTCGAGCATCTTCATCTGCTCCAT
CACGCTGTAAAACACATTTGCACCGCGAGTCTGCCCGTCCTCCACGGGTTCAAAAACGTGAATGAACGAG
GCGCGCTCACTGGCCGTCGTTTTACAACGTCGTGACTGGGAAAACCCTGGCGTTACCCAACTTAATCGCC
TTGCAGCACATCCCCCTTTCGCCAGCTGGCGTAATAGCGA
